>Addgene plasmid #17271 | pSG5-His-SUMO1 | addgene partial sequence | sequence record 23304 | T7 5'-TAATACGACTCACTATAGGG-3'
GCATCACCATCACCATCACGGATCCCCGGGAATTTCCGGTGGTGGTGGTGGAATTCTAGACTCCATGGCT
GACCAGGAGGCAAAACCTTCAACTGAGGACTTGGGGGATAAGAAGGAAGGTGAATATATTAAACTCAAAG
TCATTGGACAGGATAGCAGTGAGATTCACTTCAAAGTGAAAATGACAACACATCTCAAGAAACTCAAAGA
ATCATACTGTCAAAGACAGGGTGTTCCAATGAATTCACTCAGGTTTCTCTTTGAGGGTCAGAGAATTGCT
GATAATCATACTCCAAAAGAACTGGGAATGGAGGAAGAAGATGTGATTGAAGTTTATCAGGAACAAACGG
GGGGTCATTCAACAGTTTAGATATTGATCCATGCAATCACGAATTCGGATCCAGATCTTATTAAAGCAGA
ACTTGTTTATTGCAGCTTATAATGGTTACAAATAAAGCAATAGCATCACAAATTTCACAAATAAAGCATT
TTTTTCACTGCATTCTAGTTGTGGTTTGTCCAAACTCATCAATGTATCTTATCATGTCTGGTCGACTCTA
GACTCTTCCGCTTCCTCGCTCACTGACTCGCTGCGCTCGGTCGTTCGGCTGCGGCGAGCGGTATCAGCTC
ACTCAAAGGCGGTAATACGGTTA
