[The description below was written by a language model from this plasmid's Addgene catalogue record.]
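Description:
pSG5-His-SUMO1 is a mammalian expression plasmid built on the commercial pSG5 backbone (about 4 kb without insert), carrying human SUMO1 with a 6xHis tag fused to its N terminus. It is propagated in E. coli as a high-copy plasmid under ampicillin selection. The record gives no feature table and does not name the promoter or other regulatory elements. pSG5 is generally known as a transient expression vector that drives inserts from the SV40 early promoter, with a β-globin intron and an SV40 polyadenylation signal, plus a T7 promoter upstream of the cloning site. The T7 promoter is consistent with the listing of T7 as the 5′ sequencing primer. No mammalian selection marker is recorded. The insert was placed by restriction cloning with BamHI as the 3′ site. The 5′ site is not stated, and it is not known whether the BamHI site was preserved. The SUMO1 coding sequence is noted as originating from another laboratory's plasmid.

The N-terminal His tag lets SUMO1 and any proteins covalently conjugated to it be recovered from transfected cells by nickel-affinity purification. This is commonly done under denaturing conditions that preserve the SUMO linkage while removing non-covalent partners. The associated publication concerns the interaction of the Moloney murine leukemia virus capsid protein with the SUMO-conjugating enzyme Ubc9 and the E3 ligase PIASy, and the SUMO-1 addition to capsid that is required early in infection. This suggests the plasmid was used to supply tagged SUMO1 for detecting sumoylated capsid. It should be similarly useful for testing whether other candidate substrates are modified by SUMO1 in mammalian cells.
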