Addgene plasmid #17271: pSG5-His-SUMO1
Depositing lab: Stephen Goff. Depositing organization: Columbia University. Publication: Interaction of moloney murine leukemia virus capsid with Ubc9 and PIASy mediates SUMO-1 addition required early in infection. Yueh A, Leung J, Bhattacharyya S, Perrone LA, de los Santos K, Pu SY, Goff SP. J Virol. 2006 Jan . 80(1):342-52. 10.1128/JVI.80.1.342-352.2006 PubMed 16352559.
Backbone
  Vector backbone: pSG5
  Backbone manufacturer: Stratagene
  Backbone size w/o insert (bp): 4000
  Vector type: Mammalian Expression
Growth in bacteria
  Bacterial resistance: Ampicillin, 100 μg/mL
  Growth temperature: 37°C
  Growth strain: DH5alpha
  Copy number: High Copy
Gene/Insert
  Gene/Insert name: SUMO1 (alt name: Sumo-1)
  Species: H. sapiens (human)
  Entrez Gene: SUMO1 (a.k.a. DAP1, GMP1, OFC10, PIC1, SENP2, SMT3, SMT3C, SMT3H3, UBL1)
  Tag / fusion protein: 6xHis (N terminal on insert)
  Cloning method: Restriction Enzyme; 3′ cloning site BamHI (unknown if destroyed)
  Sequencing primers: 5′ T7
Resource information
  A portion of this plasmid was derived from a plasmid made by: SUM01 originated with Dr. Anne Dejean.
Terms and licenses: Academic/Nonprofit Terms; Industry Terms: Not Available to Industry
How to cite: pSG5-His-SUMO1 was a gift from Stephen Goff (Addgene plasmid # 17271 ; http://n2t.net/addgene:17271 ; RRID:Addgene_17271)
